Addgene plasmid #171332: pFTK060
Purpose: Part Plasmid Entry Vector (LVL0) from the Fungal Modular Cloning ToolKit.
Depositing lab: Arnold Driessen. Depositing organization: University of Groningen. Publication: Modular Synthetic Biology Toolkit for Filamentous Fungi. Mozsik L, Pohl C, Meyer V, Bovenberg RAL, Nygard Y, Driessen AJM. ACS Synth Biol. 2021 Nov 2. doi: 10.1021/acssynbio.1c00260. PubMed 34726388.
Backbone
  Vector backbone: pICH41258
  Vector type: Bacterial Expression, Yeast Expression, Synthetic Biology
Growth in bacteria
  Bacterial resistance: Spectinomycin, 50 μg/mL
  Growth temperature: 37°C
  Growth strain: DH5alpha
  Copy number: High Copy
Gene/Insert
  Gene/Insert name: Gal4D BD (for fusion)
  Species: Penicillium, Aspergillus, or other fungal sources
  Mutation: n/a
  Cloning method: Restriction Enzyme; 5′ cloning site Unknown (unknown if destroyed)
Terms and licenses: Academic/Nonprofit Terms; Industry Terms: Not Available to Industry
How to cite: pFTK060 was a gift from Arnold Driessen (Addgene plasmid # 171332 ; http://n2t.net/addgene:171332 ; RRID:Addgene_171332)
