[The description below was written by a language model from this plasmid's Addgene catalogue record and pLannotate feature annotations shown in this document.]
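Description:
pFTK060 is a level 0 (LVL0) part plasmid from the Fungal Modular Cloning ToolKit, a synthetic biology parts collection for filamentous fungi. It is built on the pICH41258 backbone, a Modular Cloning entry vector, and at about 2.7 kb it is a compact storage plasmid rather than an expression construct in its own right. It is maintained in E. coli through a high-copy ColE1/pUC-type origin and selected with spectinomycin. Resistance comes from the aadA gene, which sits downstream of an AmpR (bla) promoter. The short integrase, gentamicin acetyltransferase and lacI fragments flagged by the annotation are most plausibly remnants of the resistance cassette and backbone, not functional genes.

The stored part is the GAL4 DNA-binding domain, annotated as a truncated segment of the Saccharomyces cerevisiae GAL4 transcriptional activator. The catalogue's species field lists only generic fungal sources. The insert name marks it as "for fusion", so it is meant to be joined in frame to other coding parts rather than expressed alone. No promoter, terminator or fungal selection marker is annotated around it, which fits its role as a bare coding module. In Modular Cloning systems, level 0 parts are typically released by Type IIS restriction enzymes and assembled in a defined order into transcription units. However, the specific cloning sites and overhangs are not recorded here. A likely use is building synthetic transcription factors, with the GAL4 domain linked to an activation or regulatory domain to drive promoters carrying GAL4 binding sites in Penicillium, Aspergillus or related hosts. The record itself states only the part's toolkit role.
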