Features (pLannotate 1.2.2; 7 found; start..end, strand, type, name):
    110..214     +  promoter       AmpR promoter: bla
    205..285     -  CDS            int (fragment): INT2_ECOLX - Protein inferred from homology: Swiss-Prot protein existence level 3. Putative integrase believed to be involved in the insertion of antibiotic resistance genes into plasmids and transposons. From Escherichia coli.
    373..429     +  CDS            GmR (fragment): gentamycin acetyltransferase; aacC1; confers resistance to gentamycin
    436..1224    +  CDS            aadA: S3AD_ECOLX - Experimental evidence at protein level: Swiss-Prot protein existence level 1. Mediates bacterial resistance to the antibiotics streptomycin and spectinomycin. From Escherichia coli.
   1398..1986    +  rep_origin     ori: high-copy-number ColE1/pMB1/pBR322/pUC origin of replication
   2169..2218    +  CDS            lacI (fragment): lac repressor; lacI; The lac repressor binds to the lac operator to inhibit transcription in E. coli. This inhibition can be relieved by adding lactose or isopropyl-β-D-thiogalactopyranoside (IPTG).
   2235..2675    +  CDS            GAL4 DNA binding domain: DNA binding domain of the GAL4 transcriptional activator; Saccharomyces cerevisiae GAL4 (truncated)
>Addgene plasmid #171332 | pFTK060 | addgene full sequence | sequence record 351270 | Addgene NGS Result
GTGGCTCTTCAGTGGACGAAAGGGCCTCGTGATACGCCTATTTTTATAGGTTAATGTCATGATAATAATG
GTTTCTTAGACGTCAGGTGGCACTTTTCGGGGAAATGTGCGCGGAACCCCTATTTGTTTATTTTTCTAAA
TACATTCAAATATGTATCCGCTCATGAGACAATAACCCTGATAAATGCTTCAATAATATTGAAAAAGGAA
GAGTATGCGCTCACGCAACTGGTCCAGAACCTTGACCGAACGCAGCGGTGGTAACGGCGCAGTGGCGGTT
TTCATGGCTTGTTATGACTGTTTTTTTTTGGGGTACAGTCTATGCCTCGGGCATCCAAGCAGCAAGCGCG
TTACGCCGTGGGTCGATGTTTGATGTTATGGAGCAGCAACGATGTTACGCAGCAGGGCAGTCGCCCTAAA
ACAAAGTTAAACATCATGAGGGAAGCGGTGATCGCCGAAGTATCGACTCAACTATCAGAGGTAGTTGGCG
TCATCGAGCGCCATCTCGAACCGACGTTGCTGGCCGTACATTTGTACGGCTCCGCAGTGGATGGCGGCCT
GAAGCCACACAGCGATATTGATTTGCTGGTTACGGTGACCGTAAGGCTTGATGAAACAACGCGGCGAGCT
TTGATCAACGACCTTTTGGAAACTTCGGCTTCCCCTGGAGAGAGCGAGATTCTCCGCGCTGTAGAAGTCA
CCATTGTTGTGCACGACGACATCATTCCGTGGCGTTATCCAGCTAAGCGCGAACTGCAATTTGGAGAATG
GCAGCGCAATGACATTCTTGCAGGTATCTTCGAGCCAGCCACGATCGACATTGATCTGGCTATCTTGCTG
ACAAAAGCAAGAGAACATAGCGTTGCCTTGGTAGGTCCAGCGGCGGAGGAACTCTTTGATCCGGTTCCTG
AACAGGATCTATTTGAGGCGCTAAATGAAACCTTAACGCTATGGAACTCGCCGCCCGACTGGGCTGGCGA
TGAGCGAAATGTAGTGCTTACGTTGTCCCGCATTTGGTACAGCGCAGTAACCGGCAAAATCGCGCCGAAG
GATGTCGCTGCCGACTGGGCAATGGAGCGCCTGCCGGCCCAGTATCAGCCCGTCATACTTGAAGCTAGAC
AGGCTTATCTTGGACAAGAAGAAGATCGCTTGGCCTCGCGCGCAGATCAGTTGGAAGAATTTGTCCATTA
CGTAAAAGGCGAGATCACCAAGGTAGTCGGCAAATAACTGTCAGACCAAGTTTACTCATATATACTTTAG
ATTGATTTAAAACTTCATTTTTAATTTAAAAGGATCTAGGTGAAGATCCTTTTTGATAATCTCATGACCA
AAATCCCTTAACGTGAGTTTTCGTTCCACTGAGCGTCAGACCCCGTAGAAAAGATCAAAGGATCTTCTTG
AGATCCTTTTTTTCTGCGCGTAATCTGCTGCTTGCAAACAAAAAAACCACCGCTACCAGCGGTGGTTTGT
TTGCCGGATCAAGAGCTACCAACTCTTTTTCCGAAGGTAACTGGCTTCAGCAGAGCGCAGATACCAAATA
CTGTTCTTCTAGTGTAGCCGTAGTTAGGCCACCACTTCAAGAACTCTGTAGCACCGCCTACATACCTCGC
TCTGCTAATCCTGTTACCAGTGGCTGCTGCCAGTGGCGATAAGTCGTGTCTTACCGGGTTGGACTCAAGA
CGATAGTTACCGGATAAGGCGCAGCGGTCGGGCTGAACGGGGGGTTCGTGCACACAGCCCAGCTTGGAGC
GAACGACCTACACCGAACTGAGATACCTACAGCGTGAGCTATGAGAAAGCGCCACGCTTCCCGAAGGGAG
AAAGGCGGACAGGTATCCGGTAAGCGGCAGGGTCGGAACAGGAGAGCGCACGAGGGAGCTTCCAGGGGGA
AACGCCTGGTATCTTTATAGTCCTGTCGGGTTTCGCCACCTCTGACTTGAGCGTCGATTTTTGTGATGCT
CGTCAGGGGGGCGGAGCCTATGGAAAAACGCCAGCAACGCGGCCTTTTTACGGTTCCTGGCCTTTTGCTG
GCCTTTTGCTCACATGTTCTTTCCTGCGTTATCCCCTGATTCTGTGGATAACCGTATTACCGCCTTTGAG
TGAGCTGATACCGCTCGCCGCAGCCGAACGACCGAGCGCAGCGAGTCAGTGAGCGAGGAAGCGGAAGAGC
GCCCAATACGCAAACCGCCTCTCCCCGCGCGTTGGCCGATTCATTAATCACTCTGTGGTCTCAAATGAAG
CTACTCTCTTCTATCGAACAAGCATGCGATATTTGCCGACTTAAAAAGCTCAAGTGCTCCAAAGAAAAAC
CGAAGTGCGCCAAGTGTCTGAAGAACAACTGGGAGTGTCGCTACTCTCCCAAAACCAAAAGATCTCCGCT
GACTAGGGCACATCTGACAGAAGTGGAATCAAGGCTAGAAAGACTGGAACAGCTATTTCTACTGATTTTT
CCTCGAGAGGACCTTGACATGATTTTGAAAATGGATTCTTTACAGGATATAAAAGCATTGTTAACAGGAT
TATTTGTACAAGATAATGTGAATAAAGATGCCGTCACAGATAGATTGGCTTCAGTGGAGACTGATATGCC
TCTAACATTGAGACAGCATAGAATAAGTGCGACATCATCATCGGAAGAGAGTAGTAACAAAGGTCAAAGA
CAGTTGACTGTATCGAGGTTGAGACCACGAA
